>Addgene plasmid #127427 | pBAD/His-miRFP670nano | depositor full sequence | sequence record 243917 | pBAD/His-miRFP670nano sequence 4457 bps
ACTCGCTCGGGCTGGCCCCGGTGCATTTTTTAAATACCCGCGAGAAATAGAGTTGATCGTCAAAACCAAC
ATTGCGACCGACGGTGGCGATAGGCATCCGGGTGGTGCTCAAAAGCAGCTTCGCCTGGCTGATACGTTGG
TCCTCGCGCCAGCTTAAGACGCTAATCCCTAACTGCTGGCGGAAAAGATGTGACAGACGCGACGGCGACA
AGCAAACATGCTGTGCGACGCTGGCGATATCAAAATTGCTGTCTGCCAGGTGATCGCTGATGTACTGACA
AGCCTCGCGTACCCGATTATCCATCGGTGGATGGAGCGACTCGTTAATCGCTTCCATGCGCCGCAGTAAC
AATTGCTCAAGCAGATTTATCGCCAGCAGCTCCGAATAGCGCCCTTCCCCTTGCCCGGCGTTAATGATTT
GCCCAAACAGGTCGCTGAAATGCGGCTGGTGCGCTTCATCCGGGCGAAAGAACCCCGTATTGGCAAATAT
TGACGGCCAGTTAAGCCATTCATGCCAGTAGGCGCGCGGACGAAAGTAAACCCACTGGTGATACCATTCG
CGAGCCTCCGGATGACGACCGTAGTGATGAATCTCTCCTGGCGGGAACAGCAAAATATCACCCGGTCGGC
AAACAAATTCTCGTCCCTGATTTTTCACCACCCCCTGACCGCGAATGGTGAGATTGAGAATATAACCTTT
CATTCCCAGCGGTCGGTCGATAAAAAAATCGAGATAACCGTTGGCCTCAATCGGCGTTAAACCCGCCACC
AGATGGGCATTAAACGAGTATCCCGGCAGCAGGGGATCATTTTGCGCTTCAGCCATACTTTTCATACTCC
CGCCATTCAGAGAAGAAACCAATTGTCCATATTGCATCAGACATTGCCGTCACTGCGTCTTTTACTGGCT
CTTCTCGCTAACCAAACCGGTAACCCCGCTTATTAAAAGCATTCTGTAACAAAGCGGGACCAAAGCCATG
ACAAAAACGCGTAACAAAAGTGTCTATAATCACGGCAGAAAAGTCCACATTGATTATTTGCACGGCGTCA
CACTTTGCTATGCCATAGCATTTTTATCCATAAGATTAGCGGATCCTACCTGACGCTTTTTATCGCAACT
CTCTACTGTTTCTCCATACCCGTTTTTTGGGCTAACAGGAGGAATTAACCATGGGGAGCCACCATCACCA
TCACCATGGCAGATCTGCAGCTGGTACCATGGCAAACCTGGACAAGATGCTGAATACCACAGTAACAGAG
GTGCGGCAGTTCCTGCAGGTGGACAGAGTGTGCGTGTTCCAGTTTGAGGAGGATTATAGCGGAGTGGTGG
TGGTGGAGGCCGTGGACGATAGGTGGATCTCCATCCTGAAGACCCAGGTGCGGGATAGATACTTCATGGA
GACAAGGGGCGAGGAGTATTCTCACGGCCGCTACCAGGCCATCGCCGACATCTACACCGCAAACCTGACA
GAGTGCTACAGGGATCTGCTGACACAGTTTCAGGTGAGAGCAATCCTGGCCGTGCCCATCCTGCAGGGCA
AGAAGCTGTGGGGCCTGTTGGTGGCACACCAGCTGGCGGCCCCTAGACAGTGGCAGACCTGGGAGATCGA
CTTTCTGAAGCAGCAGGCCGTGGTGGTGGGCATCGCCATCCAGCAGAGCTAGCTGAATTCGAAGCTTGGC
TGTTTTGGCGGATGAGAGAAGATTTTCAGCCTGATACAGATTAAATCAGAACGCAGAAGCGGTCTGATAA
AACAGAATTTGCCTGGCGGCAGTAGCGCGGTGGTCCCACCTGACCCCATGCCGAACTCAGAAGTGAAACG
CCGTAGCGCCGATGGTAGTGTGGGGTCTCCCCATGCGAGAGTAGGGAACTGCCAGGCATCAAATAAAACG
AAAGGCTCAGTCGAAAGACTGGGCCTTTCGTTTTATCTGTTGTTTGTCGGTGAACGCTCTCCTGAGTAGG
ACAAATCCGCCGGGAGCGGATTTGAACGTTGCGAAGCAACGGCCCGGAGGGTGGCGGGCAGGACGCCCGC
CATAAACTGCCAGGCATCAAATTAAGCAGAAGGCCATCCTGACGGATGGCCTTTTTGCGTTTCTACAAAC
TCTTTTGTTTATTTTTCTAAATACATTCAAATATGTATCCGCTCATGAGACAATAACCCTGATAAATGCT
TCAATAATATTGAAAAAGGAAGAGTATGAGTATTCAACATTTCCGTGTCGCCCTTATTCCCTTTTTTGCG
GCATTTTGCCTTCCTGTTTTTGCTCACCCAGAAACGCTGGTGAAAGTAAAAGATGCTGAAGATCAGTTGG
GTGCACGAGTGGGTTACATCGAACTGGATCTCAACAGCGGTAAGATCCTTGAGAGTTTTCGCCCCGAAGA
ACGTTTTCCAATGATGAGCACTTTTAAAGTTCTGCTATGTGGCGCGGTATTATCCCGTGTTGACGCCGGG
CAAGAGCAACTCGGTCGCCGCATACACTATTCTCAGAATGACTTGGTTGAGTACTCACCAGTCACAGAAA
AGCATCTTACGGATGGCATGACAGTAAGAGAATTATGCAGTGCTGCCATAACCATGAGTGATAACACTGC
GGCCAACTTACTTCTGACAACGATCGGAGGACCGAAGGAGCTAACCGCTTTTTTGCACAACATGGGGGAT
CATGTAACTCGCCTTGATCGTTGGGAACCGGAGCTGAATGAAGCCATACCAAACGACGAGCGTGACACCA
CGATGCCTGTAGCAATGGCAACAACGTTGCGCAAACTATTAACTGGCGAACTACTTACTCTAGCTTCCCG
GCAACAATTAATAGACTGGATGGAGGCGGATAAAGTTGCAGGACCACTTCTGCGCTCGGCCCTTCCGGCT
GGCTGGTTTATTGCTGATAAATCTGGAGCCGGTGAGCGTGGGTCTCGCGGTATCATTGCAGCACTGGGGC
CAGATGGTAAGCCCTCCCGTATCGTAGTTATCTACACGACGGGGAGTCAGGCAACTATGGATGAACGAAA
TAGACAGATCGCTGAGATAGGTGCCTCACTGATTAAGCATTGGTAACTGTCAGACCAAGTTTACTCATAT
ATACTTTAGATTGATTTAAAACTTCATTTTTAATTTAAAAGGATCTAGGTGAAGATCCTTTTTGATAATC
TCATGACCAAAATCCCTTAACGTGAGTTTTCGTTCCACTGAGCGTCAGACCCCGTAGAAAAGATCAAAGG
ATCTTCTTGAGATCCTTTTTTTCTGCGCGTAATCTGCTGCTTGCAAACAAAAAAACCACCGCTACCAGCG
GTGGTTTGTTTGCCGGATCAAGAGCTACCAACTCTTTTTCCGAAGGTAACTGGCTTCAGCAGAGCGCAGA
TACCAAATACTGTCCTTCTAGTGTAGCCGTAGTTAGGCCACCACTTCAAGAACTCTGTAGCACCGCCTAC
ATACCTCGCTCTGCTAATCCTGTTACCAGTGGCTGCTGCCAGTGGCGATAAGTCGTGTCTTACCGGGTTG
GACTCAAGACGATAGTTACCGGATAAGGCGCAGCGGTCGGGCTGAACGGGGGGTTCGTGCACACAGCCCA
GCTTGGAGCGAACGACCTACACCGAACTGAGATACCTACAGCGTGAGCTATGAGAAAGCGCCACGCTTCC
CGAAGGGAGAAAGGCGGACAGGTATCCGGTAAGCGGCAGGGTCGGAACAGGAGAGCGCACGAGGGAGCTT
CCAGGGGGAAACGCCTGGTATCTTTATAGTCCTGTCGGGTTTCGCCACCTCTGACTTGAGCGTCGATTTT
TGTGATGCTCGTCAGGGGGGCGGAGCCTATGGAAAAACGCCAGCAACGCGGCCTTTTTACGGTTCCTGGC
CTTTTGCTGGCCTTTTGCTCACATGTTCTTTCCTGCGTTATCCCCTGATTCTGTGGATAACCGTATTACC
GCCTTTGAGTGAGCTGATACCGCTCGCCGCAGCCGAACGACCGAGCGCAGCGAGTCAGTGAGCGAGGAAG
CGGAAGAGCGCCTGATGCGGTATTTTCTCCTTACGCATCTGTGCGGTATTTCACACCGCATATGGTGCAC
TCTCAGTACAATCTGCTCTGATGCCGCATAGTTAAGCCAGTATACACTCCGCTATCGCTACGTGACTGGG
TCATGGCTGCGCCCCGACACCCGCCAACACCCGCTGACGCGCCCTGACGGGCTTGTCTGCTCCCGGCATC
CGCTTACAGACAAGCTGTGACCGTCTCCGGGAGCTGCATGTGTCAGAGGTTTTCACCGTCATCACCGAAA
CGCGCGAGGCAGCAGATCAATTCGCGCGCGAAGGCGAAGCGGCATGCATAATGTGCCTGTCAAATGGACG
AAGCAGGGATTCTGCAAACCCTATGCTACTCCGTCAAGCCGTCAATTGTCTGATTCGTTACCAATTATGA
CAACTTGACGGCTACATCATTCACTTTTTCTTCACAACCGGCACGGA
Features (pLannotate 1.2.2; 12 found; start..end, strand, type, name):
    853..1137    +  promoter       araBAD promoter: araBAD; promoter of the L-arabinose operon of E. coli; the araC regulatory gene is transcribed in the opposite direction (Guzman et al., 1995)
   1180..1197    +  CDS            6xHis: 6xHis affinity tag
   1219..1659    +  CDS            miRFP670nano: miRFP670nano is a basic (constitutively fluorescent) near ir fluorescent protein published in 2019, derived from Nostoc punctiforme. It has very low acid sensitivity. It requires the cofactor biliverdin for fluorescence.
   1761..1876    +  ncRNA          5S rRNA: Accession: RF00001 - 5S ribosomal RNA
   1880..1966    +  terminator     rrnB T1 terminator: Escherichia coli rrnB; transcription terminator T1 from the E. coli rrnB gene
   2058..2085    +  terminator     rrnB T2 terminator: transcription terminator T2 from the E. coli rrnB gene
   2104..2195    +  promoter       AmpR promoter: bla
   2196..3056    +  CDS            AmpR: β-lactamase; bla; confers resistance to ampicillin, carbenicillin, and related antibiotics
   3227..3815    +  rep_origin     ori: high-copy-number ColE1/pMB1/pBR322/pUC origin of replication
   4001..4141    -  misc_feature   bom: basis of mobility region from pBR322
   4243..4283    -  CDS            rop (fragment): Rop protein, which maintains plasmids at low copy number; rop
   4405..826     -  CDS            araC (across the origin): L-arabinose regulatory protein; araC
