>Addgene plasmid #127427 | pBAD/His-miRFP670nano | addgene full sequence | sequence record 250228 | Addgene NGS Result
ATTCAGAGAAGAAACCAATTGTCCATATTGCATCAGACATTGCCGTCACTGCGTCTTTTACTGGCTCTTC
TCGCTAACCAAACCGGTAACCCCGCTTATTAAAAGCATTCTGTAACAAAGCGGGACCAAAGCCATGACAA
AAACGCGTAACAAAAGTGTCTATAATCACGGCAGAAAAGTCCACATTGATTATTTGCACGGCGTCACACT
TTGCTATGCCATAGCATTTTTATCCATAAGATTAGCGGATCCTACCTGACGCTTTTTATCGCAACTCTCT
ACTGTTTCTCCATACCCGTTTTTTGGGCTAACAGGAGGAATTAACCATGGGGAGCCACCATCACCATCAC
CATGGCAGATCTGCAGCTGGTACCATGGCAAACCTGGACAAGATGCTGAATACCACAGTAACAGAGGTGC
GGCAGTTCCTGCAGGTGGACAGAGTGTGCGTGTTCCAGTTTGAGGAGGATTATAGCGGAGTGGTGGTGGT
GGAGGCCGTGGACGATAGGTGGATCTCCATCCTGAAGACCCAGGTGCGGGATAGATACTTCATGGAGACA
AGGGGCGAGGAGTATTCTCACGGCCGCTACCAGGCCATCGCCGACATCTACACCGCAAACCTGACAGAGT
GCTACAGGGATCTGCTGACACAGTTTCAGGTGAGAGCAATCCTGGCCGTGCCCATCCTGCAGGGCAAGAA
GCTGTGGGGCCTGTTGGTGGCACACCAGCTGGCGGCCCCTAGACAGTGGCAGACCTGGGAGATCGACTTT
CTGAAGCAGCAGGCCGTGGTGGTGGGCATCGCCATCCAGCAGAGCTAGCTGAATTCGAAGCTTGGCTGTT
TTGGTGGATGAGAGAAGATTTTCAGCCTGATACAGATTAAATCAGAACGCAGAAGCGGTCTGATAAAACA
GAATTTGCCTGGCGGCAGTAGCGCGGTGGTCCCACCTGACCCCATGCCGAACTCAGAAGTGAAACGCCGT
AGCGCCGATGGTAGTGTGGGGTCTCCCCATGCGAGAGTAGGGAACTGCCAGGCATCAAATAAAACGAAAG
GCTCAGTCGAAAGACTGGGCCTTTCGTTTTATCTGTTGTTTGTCGGTGAACGCTCTCCTGAGTAGGACAA
ATCCGCCGGGAGCGGATTTGAACGTTGCGAAGCAACGGCCCGGAGGGTGGCGGGCAGGACGCCCGCCATA
AACTGCCAGGCATCAAATTAAGCAGAAGGCCATCCTGACGGATGGCCTTTTTGCGTTTCTACAAACTCTT
TTGTTTATTTTTCTAAATACATTCAAATATGTATCCGCTCATGAGACAATAACCCTGATAAATGCTTCAA
TAATATTGAAAAAGGAAGAGTATGAGTATTCAACATTTCCGTGTCGCCCTTATTCCCTTTTTTGCGGCAT
TTTGCCTTCCTGTTTTTGCTCACCCAGAAACGCTGGTGAAAGTAAAAGATGCTGAAGATCAGTTGGGTGC
ACGAGTGGGTTACATCGAACTGGATCTCAACAGCGGTAAGATCCTTGAGAGTTTTCGCCCCGAAGAACGT
TTTCCAATGATGAGCACTTTTAAAGTTCTGCTATGTGGCGCGGTATTATCCCGTGTTGACGCCGGGCAAG
AGCAACTCGGTCGCCGCATACACTATTCTCAGAATGACTTGGTTGAGTACTCACCAGTCACAGAAAAGCA
TCTTACGGATGGCATGACAGTAAGAGAATTATGCAGTGCTGCCATAACCATGAGTGATAACACTGCGGCC
AACTTACTTCTGACAACGATCGGAGGACCGAAGGAGCTAACCGCTTTTTTGCACAACATGGGGGATCATG
TAACTCGCCTTGATCGTTGGGAACCGGAGCTGAATGAAGCCATACCAAACGACGAGCGTGACACCACGAT
GCCTGTAGCAATGGCAACAACGTTGCGCAAACTATTAACTGGCGAACTACTTACTCTAGCTTCCCGGCAA
CAATTAATAGACTGGATGGAGGCGGATAAAGTTGCAGGACCACTTCTGCGCTCGGCCCTTCCGGCTGGCT
GGTTTATTGCTGATAAATCTGGAGCCGGTGAGCGTGGGTCTCGCGGTATCATTGCAGCACTGGGGCCAGA
TGGTAAGCCCTCCCGTATCGTAGTTATCTACACGACGGGGAGTCAGGCAACTATGGATGAACGAAATAGA
CAGATCGCTGAGATAGGTGCCTCACTGATTAAGCATTGGTAACTGTCAGACCAAGTTTACTCATATATAC
TTTAGATTGATTTAAAACTTCATTTTTAATTTAAAAGGATCTAGGTGAAGATCCTTTTTGATAATCTCAT
GACCAAAATCCCTTAACGTGAGTTTTCGTTCCACTGAGCGTCAGACCCCGTAGAAAAGATCAAAGGATCT
TCTTGAGATCCTTTTTTTCTGCGCGTAATCTGCTGCTTGCAAACAAAAAAACCACCGCTACCAGCGGTGG
TTTGTTTGCCGGATCAAGAGCTACCAACTCTTTTTCCGAAGGTAACTGGCTTCAGCAGAGCGCAGATACC
AAATACTGTCCTTCTAGTGTAGCCGTAGTTAGGCCACCACTTCAAGAACTCTGTAGCACCGCCTACATAC
CTCGCTCTGCTAATCCTGTTACCAGTGGCTGCTGCCAGTGGCGATAAGTCGTGTCTTACCGGGTTGGACT
CAAGACGATAGTTACCGGATAAGGCGCAGCGGTCGGGCTGAACGGGGGGTTCGTGCACACAGCCCAGCTT
GGAGCGAACGACCTACACCGAACTGAGATACCTACAGCGTGAGCTATGAGAAAGCGCCACGCTTCCCGAA
GGGAGAAAGGCGGACAGGTATCCGGTAAGCGGCAGGGTCGGAACAGGAGAGCGCACGAGGGAGCTTCCAG
GGGGAAACGCCTGGTATCTTTATAGTCCTGTCGGGTTTCGCCACCTCTGACTTGAGCGTCGATTTTTGTG
ATGCTCGTCAGGGGGGCGGAGCCTATGGAAAAACGCCAGCAACGCGGCCTTTTTACGGTTCCTGGCCTTT
TGCTGGCCTTTTGCTCACATGTTCTTTCCTGCGTTATCCCCTGATTCTGTGGATAACCGTATTACCGCCT
TTGAGTGAGCTGATACCGCTCGCCGCAGCCGAACGACCGAGCGCAGCGAGTCAGTGAGCGAGGAAGCGGA
AGAGCGCCTGATGCGGTATTTTCTCCTTACGCATCTGTGCGGTATTTCACACCGCATATGGTGCACTCTC
AGTACAATCTGCTCTGATGCCGCATAGTTAAGCCAGTATACACTCCGCTATCGCTACGTGACTGGGTCAT
GGCTGCGCCCCGACACCCGCCAACACCCGCTGACGCGCCCTGACGGGCTTGTCTGCTCCCGGCATCCGCT
TACAGACAAGCTGTGACCGTCTCCGGGAGCTGCATGTGTCAGAGGTTTTCACCGTCATCACCGAAACGCG
CGAGGCAGCAGATCAATTCGCGCGCGAAGGCGAAGCGGCATGCATAATGTGCCTGTCAAATGGACGAAGC
AGGGATTCTGCAAACCCTATGCTACTCCGTCAAGCCGTCAATTGTCTGATTCGTTACCAATTATGACAAC
TTGACGGCTACATCATTCACTTTTTCTTCACAACCGGCACGGAACTCGCTCGGGCTGGCCCCGGTGCATT
TTTTAAATACCCGCGAGAAATAGAGTTGATCGTCAAAACCAACATTGCGACCGACGGTGGCGATAGGCAT
CCGGGTGGTGCTCAAAAGCAGCTTCGCCTGGCTGATACGTTGGTCCTCGCGCCAGCTTAAGACGCTAATC
CCTAACTGCTGGCGGAAAAGATGTGACAGACGCGACGGCGACAAGCAAACATGCTGTGCGACGCTGGCGA
TATCAAAATTGCTGTCTGCCAGGTGATCGCTGATGTACTGACAAGCCTCGCGTACCCGATTATCCATCGG
TGGATGGAGCGACTCGTTAATCGCTTCCATGCGCCGCAGTAACAATTGCTCAAGCAGATTTATCGCCAGC
AGCTCCGAATAGCGCCCTTCCCCTTGCCCGGCGTTAATGATTTGCCCAAACAGGTCGCTGAAATGCGGCT
GGTGCGCTTCATCCGGGCGAAAGAACCCCGTATTGGCAAATATTGACGGCCAGTTAAGCCATTCATGCCA
GTAGGCGCGCGGACGAAAGTAAACCCACTGGTGATACCATTCGCGAGCCTCCGGATGACGACCGTAGTGA
TGAATCTCTCCTGGCGGGAACAGCAAAATATCACCCGGTCGGCAAACAAATTCTCGTCCCTGATTTTTCA
CCACCCCCTGACCGCGAATGGTGAGATTGAGAATATAACCTTTCATTCCCAGCGGTCGGTCGATAAAAAA
ATCGAGATAACCGTTGGCCTCAATCGGCGTTAAACCCGCCACCAGATGGGCATTAAACGAGTATCCCGGC
AGCAGGGGATCATTTTGCGCTTCAGCCATACTTTTCATACTCCCGCC
Features (pLannotate 1.2.2; 12 found; start..end, strand, type, name):
      9..293     +  promoter       araBAD promoter: araBAD; promoter of the L-arabinose operon of E. coli; the araC regulatory gene is transcribed in the opposite direction (Guzman et al., 1995)
    336..353     +  CDS            6xHis: 6xHis affinity tag
    375..815     +  CDS            miRFP670nano: miRFP670nano is a basic (constitutively fluorescent) near ir fluorescent protein published in 2019, derived from Nostoc punctiforme. It has very low acid sensitivity. It requires the cofactor biliverdin for fluorescence.
    917..1032    +  ncRNA          5S rRNA: Accession: RF00001 - 5S ribosomal RNA
   1036..1122    +  terminator     rrnB T1 terminator: Escherichia coli rrnB; transcription terminator T1 from the E. coli rrnB gene
   1214..1241    +  terminator     rrnB T2 terminator: transcription terminator T2 from the E. coli rrnB gene
   1260..1351    +  promoter       AmpR promoter: bla
   1352..2212    +  CDS            AmpR: β-lactamase; bla; confers resistance to ampicillin, carbenicillin, and related antibiotics
   2383..2971    +  rep_origin     ori: high-copy-number ColE1/pMB1/pBR322/pUC origin of replication
   3157..3297    -  misc_feature   bom: basis of mobility region from pBR322
   3399..3439    -  CDS            rop (fragment): Rop protein, which maintains plasmids at low copy number; rop
   3561..4439    -  CDS            araC: L-arabinose regulatory protein; araC
