[The description below was written by a language model from this plasmid's Addgene catalogue record and pLannotate feature annotations shown in this document.]
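Description:
pBAD/His-miRFP670nano is a 4,457 bp bacterial expression plasmid built on the commercial pBAD/His-B backbone for arabinose-inducible production of the near-infrared fluorescent protein miRFP670nano in E. coli. It replicates from a ColE1/pBR322-type origin, accompanied by the pBR322 bom region and only a fragment of rop. The catalogue entry lists it as low copy. Selection is by ampicillin through the bla (AmpR) gene under its own promoter. The repository's sequencing result and the depositor's sequence are the same length and carry the same twelve annotated features in the same order, differing only in where numbering starts.

The expression cassette uses the araBAD promoter, with the araC regulator gene encoded on the opposite strand. The catalogue names the promoter "araC", but the annotated element driving the insert is araBAD. AraC represses this promoter in the absence of L-arabinose and activates it when the sugar is present, giving tight, titratable control. Downstream lies an N-terminal 6xHis affinity tag followed closely by the 441 bp synthetic miRFP670nano coding sequence, cloned between KpnI and EcoRI sites that remain intact. The depositor notes that several backbone-encoded amino acids between the tag and the protein were removed. Transcription ends at the rrnB T1 and T2 terminators, which are preceded by a 5S rRNA segment carried over from the rrnB operon.

miRFP670nano is a small monomeric protein engineered from a Nostoc punctiforme cyanobacteriochrome, and it needs biliverdin as its chromophore to fluoresce. The annotated features include no biliverdin-producing enzyme, so the cofactor must come from elsewhere. The plasmid suits bacterial expression and His-tag purification of the protein for characterisation.
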