Addgene plasmid #127427: pBAD/His-miRFP670nano
Purpose: Monomeric near-infrared fluorescent protein miRFP670nano in bacterial plasmid
Depositing lab: Vladislav Verkhusha. Depositing organization: University of Helsinki. Publication: Smallest near-infrared fluorescent protein evolved from cyanobacteriochrome as versatile tag for spectral multiplexing. Oliinyk OS, Shemetov AA, Pletnev S, Shcherbakova DM, Verkhusha VV. Nat Commun. 2019 Jan 17;10(1):279. doi: 10.1038/s41467-018-08050-8. PubMed 30655515.
Backbone
  Vector backbone: pBAD/His-B
  Backbone manufacturer: Invitrogen
  Vector type: Bacterial Expression
Growth in bacteria
  Bacterial resistance: Ampicillin, 100 μg/mL
  Growth temperature: 37°C
  Growth strain: DH5alpha
  Copy number: Low Copy
Gene/Insert
  Gene/Insert name: miRFP670nano
  Species: Synthetic
  Insert size (bp): 441
  Promoter: araC
  Tag / fusion protein: His (N terminal on insert)
  Cloning method: Restriction Enzyme; 5′ cloning site KpnI (not destroyed); 3′ cloning site EcoRI (not destroyed)
  Sequencing primers: 5′ pBAD-fwd; 3′ pBAD-rev
Terms and licenses: Academic/Nonprofit Terms; Industry Terms: Not Available to Industry
Depositor comments: Modifications to backbone: Several amino acids between His-tag and miRFP670nano were removed
How to cite: pBAD/His-miRFP670nano was a gift from Vladislav Verkhusha (Addgene plasmid # 127427 ; http://n2t.net/addgene:127427 ; RRID:Addgene_127427)
